Addgene plasmid #248804: His6-mCherry-Flag-LplAW37V and P167I
Purpose: Constructs used for LplA-catalyzed labeling in mammalian cells. LplA is expressed as a fusion with mCherry.
Depositing lab: Alice Ting. Depositing organization: Stanford University. Publication: Computational design of conformation-biasing mutations to alter protein functions. Cavanagh PE, Xue AG, Dai SA, Qiang A, Matsui T, Ting AY. Science. 2026 Jan 8:eadv7953. doi: 10.1126/science.adv7953. PubMed 41505504.
Backbone
  Vector backbone: pcDNA3
  Vector type: Mammalian Expression
  Selectable markers: mTagBFP2
Growth in bacteria
  Bacterial resistance: Ampicillin, 100 μg/mL
  Growth temperature: 37°C
  Growth strain: DH5alpha
  Copy number: High Copy
Gene/Insert
  Gene/Insert name: LplA
  Species: E. coli
  Mutation: W37V and P167I
  Tag / fusion protein: 6xHis-mCherry-Flag (N terminal on insert)
  Cloning method: Restriction Enzyme; 5′ cloning site unknown (unknown if destroyed)
Terms and licenses: Academic/Nonprofit Terms; Industry Terms: Not Available to Industry
Depositor comments: Please visit https://doi.org/10.1101/2025.05.03.652001 for bioRxiv preprint.
How to cite: His6-mCherry-Flag-LplAW37V and P167I was a gift from Alice Ting (Addgene plasmid # 248804 ; http://n2t.net/addgene:248804 ; RRID:Addgene_248804)
