[The description below was written by a language model from this plasmid's Addgene catalogue record and pLannotate feature annotations shown in this document.]
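Description:
His6-mCherry-Flag-LplAW37V and P167I is a pcDNA3-based mammalian expression plasmid of about 7.7 kb encoding a double mutant (W37V, P167I) of E. coli lipoate-protein ligase A (LplA). It is propagated in E. coli through a high-copy ColE1/pUC-type origin with ampicillin selection from the β-lactamase gene, and it also carries an f1 phage origin. The feature table shows an SV40 early promoter driving a neomycin/kanamycin phosphotransferase gene with an SV40 polyadenylation signal, the usual pcDNA3 cassette for G418 selection in mammalian cells. The catalogue lists mTagBFP2 as the selectable marker, but no such coding sequence is annotated in the sequenced plasmid, so this entry is not supported by the feature table.

The expression cassette consists of the CMV immediate-early enhancer and promoter, followed by a T7 promoter and a single open reading frame. That frame encodes an N-terminal 6xHis tag, mCherry, a FLAG epitope and then LplA. The short hits annotated as capTEV and 3xFLAG fragments most likely correspond to the His and FLAG tags. A WPRE downstream of the coding sequence enhances transcript stability and expression, and an SV40 poly(A) signal terminates the transcript.

Wild-type LplA activates lipoate with ATP and transfers it onto lipoyl domains of acceptor proteins. According to the record, this construct is used for LplA-catalyzed labeling in mammalian cells. The mCherry fusion gives a red fluorescent readout of ligase expression, and the His and FLAG tags allow detection or purification. The associated publication concerns computationally designed conformation-biasing mutations, but the record does not state what each substitution does.
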