Features (pLannotate 1.2.2; 25 found; start..end, strand, type, name):
      7..128     -  polyA_signal   SV40 poly(A) signal: SV40 polyadenylation signal
    137..725     -  misc_feature   WPRE: woodchuck hepatitis virus posttranscriptional regulatory element
    751..1764    -  CDS            lplA: LPLA_ECOLI - Also known as yjjF. Experimental evidence at protein level: Swiss-Prot protein existence level 1. Catalyzes both the ATP-dependent activation of exogenously supplied lipoate to lipoyl-AMP and the transfer of the activated lipoyl onto the lipoyl domains of lipoate-dependent enzymes. Is also able to catalyze very poorly the transfer of lipoyl and octanoyl moiety from their acyl carrier protein. From Escherichia coli (strain K12).
   1763..1785    -  CDS            3xFLAG (fragment): three tandem FLAG® epitope tags
   1798..2505    -  CDS            mCherry: mCherry is a basic (constitutively fluorescent) red fluorescent protein published in 2004, derived from Discosoma sp.. It is reported to be a very rapidly-maturing monomer with low acid sensitivity.
   2515..2535    -  CDS            capTEV™ (fragment): composite tag for in vivo biotinylation, TEV protease cleavage, and 6xHis tagging
   2576..2594    -  promoter       T7 promoter: promoter for bacteriophage T7 RNA polymerase
   2610..2643    -  LTR            5' LTR (truncated) (fragment): truncated 5' long terminal repeat (LTR) from HIV-1
   2639..2842    -  promoter       CMV promoter: human cytomegalovirus (CMV) immediate early promoter
   2843..3222    -  enhancer       CMV enhancer: human cytomegalovirus immediate early enhancer
   3377..3429    +  misc_feature   bom (fragment): basis of mobility region from pBR322
   3488..3592    +  promoter       AmpR promoter: bla
   3593..4453    +  CDS            AmpR: β-lactamase; bla; confers resistance to ampicillin, carbenicillin, and related antibiotics
   4624..5212    +  rep_origin     ori: high-copy-number ColE1/pMB1/pBR322/pUC origin of replication
   5395..5487    +  CDS            lacI (fragment): lac repressor; lacI; The lac repressor binds to the lac operator to inhibit transcription in E. coli. This inhibition can be relieved by adding lactose or isopropyl-β-D-thiogalactopyranoside (IPTG).
   5500..5521    +  protein_bind   CAP binding site: CAP binding activates transcription in the presence of cAMP. E. coli catabolite activator protein
   5536..5566    +  promoter       lac promoter: promoter for the E. coli lac operon
   5574..5590    +  protein_bind   lac operator: The lac repressor binds to the lac operator to inhibit transcription in E. coli. This inhibition can be relieved by adding lactose or isopropyl-β-D-thiogalactopyranoside (IPTG). lac repressor encoded by lacI
   5663..5784    -  polyA_signal   SV40 poly(A) signal: SV40 polyadenylation signal
   5779..5937    -  CDS            ble (fragment): BLE_KLEPN - Experimental evidence at protein level: Swiss-Prot protein existence level 1. Binding protein with a strong affinity to the bleomycin family of antibiotics. Binds to CL990; an antimitotic-antibiotic compound. From Klebsiella pneumoniae.
   5961..6752    -  CDS            neo: KKA2_KLEPN - Also known as kan, nptII. Experimental evidence at protein level: Swiss-Prot protein existence level 1. Resistance to kanamycin, neomycin, paromomycin, ribostamycin, butirosin and gentamicin B. From Klebsiella pneumoniae.
   6819..7148    -  promoter       SV40 promoter: SV40 enhancer and early promoter
   7162..7590    -  rep_origin     f1 ori (sequence partly withheld): f1 bacteriophage origin of replication; arrow indicates direction of (+) strand synthesis
   7611..7632    -  promoter       SV40 promoter (fragment): SV40 enhancer and early promoter
   7636..7652    -  polyA_signal   bGH poly(A) signal (fragment): bovine growth hormone polyadenylation signal
>Addgene plasmid #248804 | His6-mCherry-Flag-LplAW37V and P167I | addgene full sequence | sequence record 495677 | Addgene NGS Result
CAATTGTAAGATACATTGATGAGTTTGGACAAACCACAACTAGAATGCAGTGAAAAAAATGCTTTATTTG
TGAAATTTGTGATGCTATTGCTTTATTTGTAACCATTATAAGCTGCAATAAACAAGTTTTAATTAAGCGG
GGAGGCGGCCCAAAGGGAGATCCGACTCGTCTGAGGGCGAAGGCGAAGACGCGGAAGAGGCCGCAGAGCC
GGCAGCAGGCCGCGGGAAGGAAGGTCCGCTGGATTGAGGGCCGAAGGGACGTAGCAGAAGGACGTCCCGC
GCAGAATCCAGGTGGCAACATAGGCGAGCAGCCAAGGAAAGGACGATGATTTCCCCGACAACACCACGGA
ATTGTCAGTGCCCAACAGCCGAGCCCCTGTCCAGCAGCGGGCAAGGCAGGCGGCGATGAGTTCCGCCGTG
GCAATAGGGAGGGGGAAAGCGAAAGTCCCGGAAAGGAGCTGACAGGTGGTGGCAATGCCCCAACCAGTGG
GGGTTGCGTCAGCAAACACAGTGCACACCACGCCACGTTGCCTGACAACGGGCCACAACTCCTCATAAAG
AGACAGCAACCAGGATTTATACAAGGAGGAGAAAATGAAAGCCATACGGGAAGCAATAGCATGATACAAA
GGCATTAAAGCAGCGTATCCACATAGCGTAAAAGGAGCAACATAGTTAAGAATACCAGTCAATCTTTCAC
AAATTTTGTAATCCAGAGGTTGATTTCGCGAGATATCTGCAGAATTCTTATCTCACGGCGCCGGCCATCC
AGGCGCTCAGCTCTCTCAGCTCCTTCTCCTGCTCGGGGAAGTCCACCAGCAGGGCCTCGCACTCCTGCTG
CAGCATGTCGGCTCTGTACAGGCAGCCCTGCAGTCTGCCGGCCAGGGCCTCCAGGGGGGCGGGGTTCAGG
CTGTCGGTGAACACCTGGGCTCTGGTGATGTGGCCCTTCTCCACGTCGAAGTGCAGCTCCACGCCGCCCC
AGGTGAATCTCTCGTCCAGCAGGTGGCTGAAGGCGGGGGCCTGGCCGAAGTTCCACTCCCAGCTGCTCTG
TCTGGCGAAGGTCTCGGCGAAGTTGGGCAGGTCGGGGGTCTTGTTGGGGCTGATGATCTCGGCCTCCACT
CTCTCGCCGTAGTGGGCGAAGAAGGCCTCGGTGATGGCCTCGCACACCTGCTCGTGGGTGATGCCGGGCA
GCAGCTCGGTCAGGTTGGTCACTCTGCTTCTCACGCTGGTGATGCCCTTGGCGGCCAGCTTCTTCTTGTC
GATGTTCAGGTAGTTGGCCAGTCTGCTCAGGTCGGCGTTCAGCAGCAGGGTGCCGTGGTGGAAGCCTCTG
TCCTTGGTCTCTCTGTAGGCGCTGCCGCTCACCTTTCTGTCGCCCTCCACGGTCTTCACCACCAGGTCGT
TTCTGCCGCTGGCCTCGGCGCTCACGCCCAGGGCGTTCAGGGCGTTCAGCACGATGCTGGTGCTGATGGT
CTTGTCGTACTCGGGCTTGCCGGCCATGAAGGTGAAGCAGGTGTTGCCCAGGTCGTGGAACACGGCGCCG
CCGCCGCTGCTTCTTCTGGCCAGTCTCACGTTGTCCTCCTCCATTCTTCTGGTGTTGCACTCCTTCCAGG
GGTTCTGGGCTCTGCCGATCACCACGGTGTCGGCGTTTCTCACCAGGAACAGCACTCTCTGGGTGGCGGG
CATCTGTCTGAAGATGCACTCCTCCACGGCCAGGTTGAACCAGGGGTCGTAGCTGTCGCTGATCAGCAGT
CTCAGGGTGCTCATCTTATCGTCGTCATCCTTGTAGTCTGGATCCTTCTTGTACAGCTCGTCCATGCCGC
CGGTGGAGTGGCGGCCCTCGGCGCGTTCGTACTGTTCCACGATGGTGTAGTCCTCGTTGTGGGAGGTGAT
GTCCAACTTGATGTTGACGTTGTAGGCGCCGGGCAGCTGCACGGGCTTCTTGGCCTTGTAGGTGGTCTTG
ACCTCAGCGTCGTAGTGGCCGCCGTCCTTCAGCTTCAGCCTCTGCTTGATCTCGCCCTTCAGGGCGCCGT
CCTCGGGGTACATCCGCTCGGAGGAGGCCTCCCAGCCCATGGTCTTCTTCTGCATTACGGGGCCGTCGGA
GGGGAAGTTGGTGCCGCGCAGCTTCACCTTGTAGATGAACTCGCCGTCCTGCAGGGAGGAGTCCTGGGTC
ACGGTCACCACGCCGCCGTCCTCGAAGTTCATCACGCGCTCCCACTTGAAGCCCTCGGGGAAGGACAGCT
TCAAGTAGTCGGGGATGTCGGCGGGGTGCTTCACGTAGGCCTTGGAGCCGTACATGAACTGAGGGGACAG
GATGTCCCAGGCGAAGGGCAGGGGGCCACCCTTGGTCACCTTCAGCTTGGCGGTCTGGGTGCCCTCGTAG
GGGCGGCCCTCGCCCTCGCCCTCGATCTCGAACTCGTGGCCGTTCACGGAGCCCTCCATGTGCACCTTGA
AGCGCATGAACTCCTTGATGATGGCCATGTTATCCTCCTCGCCCTTGCTCACCATGCTAGCCATACCATG
ATGATGATGATGATGAGAACCCCGCACCATGGTGGCGGCCGCAAGCTTGGGTCTCCCTATAGTGAGTCGT
ATTAATTTCGATAAGCCAGTAAGCAGTGGGTTCTCTAGTTAGCCAGAGAGCTCTGCTTATATAGACCTCC
CACCGTACACGCCTACCGCCCATTTGCGTCAATGGGGCGGAGTTGTTACGACATTTTGGAAAGTCCCGTT
GATTTTGGTGCCAAAACAAACTCCCATTGACGTCAATGGGGTGGAGACTTGGAAATCCCCGTGAGTCAAA
CCGCTATCCACGCCCATTGATGTACTGCCAAAACCGCATCACCATGGTAATAGCGATGACTAATACGTAG
ATGTACTGCCAAGTAGGAAAGTCCCATAAGGTCATGTACTGGGCATAATGCCAGGCGGGCCATTTACCGT
CATTGACGTCAATAGGGGGCGTACTTGGCATATGATACACTTGATGTACTGCCAAGTGGGCAGTTTACCG
TAAATACTCCACCCATTGACGTCAATGGAAAGTCCCTATTGGCGTTACTATGGGAACATACGTCATTATT
GACGTCAATGGGCGGGGGTCGTTGGGCGGTCAGCCAGGCGGGCCATTTACCGTAAGTTATGTAACGCGGA
ACTCCATATATGGGCTATGAACTAATGACCCCGTAATTGATTACTATTAATAACTAGTCAATAATCAATG
TCAACGCGTATATCTGGCCCGTACATCGCGAAGCAGCGCAAAACGCCTAACCCTAAGCAGATTCTTCATG
CAATTGTCGGTCAAGCCTTGCCTTGTTGTAGCTTAAATTTTGCTCGCGCACTACTCAGCGACCTCCAACA
CACAAGCAGGGAGCAGATACTGGCTTAACTATGCGGCATCAGAGCAGATTGTACTGAGAGTGCACCATAG
GGGATCGGGAGATCTCCCGATCCGTCGACGTCAGGTGGCACTTTTCGGGGAAATGTGCGCGGAACCCCTA
TTTGTTTATTTTTCTAAATACATTCAAATATGTATCCGCTCATGAGACAATAACCCTGATAAATGCTTCA
ATAATATTGAAAAAGGAAGAGTATGAGTATTCAACATTTCCGTGTCGCCCTTATTCCCTTTTTTGCGGCA
TTTTGCCTTCCTGTTTTTGCTCACCCAGAAACGCTGGTGAAAGTAAAAGATGCTGAAGATCAGTTGGGTG
CACGAGTGGGTTACATCGAACTGGATCTCAACAGCGGTAAGATCCTTGAGAGTTTTCGCCCCGAAGAACG
TTTTCCAATGATGAGCACTTTTAAAGTTCTGCTATGTGGCGCGGTATTATCCCGTATTGACGCCGGGCAA
GAGCAACTCGGTCGCCGCATACACTATTCTCAGAATGACTTGGTTGAGTACTCACCAGTCACAGAAAAGC
ATCTTACGGATGGCATGACAGTAAGAGAATTATGCAGTGCTGCCATAACCATGAGTGATAACACTGCGGC
CAACTTACTTCTGACAACGATCGGAGGACCGAAGGAGCTAACCGCTTTTTTGCACAACATGGGGGATCAT
GTAACTCGCCTTGATCGTTGGGAACCGGAGCTGAATGAAGCCATACCAAACGACGAGCGTGACACCACGA
TGCCTGTAGCAATGGCAACAACGTTGCGCAAACTATTAACTGGCGAACTACTTACTCTAGCTTCCCGGCA
ACAATTAATAGACTGGATGGAGGCGGATAAAGTTGCAGGACCACTTCTGCGCTCGGCCCTTCCGGCTGGC
TGGTTTATTGCTGATAAATCTGGAGCCGGTGAGCGTGGGTCTCGCGGTATCATTGCAGCACTGGGGCCAG
ATGGTAAGCCCTCCCGTATCGTAGTTATCTACACGACGGGGAGTCAGGCAACTATGGATGAACGAAATAG
ACAGATCGCTGAGATAGGTGCCTCACTGATTAAGCATTGGTAACTGTCAGACCAAGTTTACTCATATATA
CTTTAGATTGATTTAAAACTTCATTTTTAATTTAAAAGGATCTAGGTGAAGATCCTTTTTGATAATCTCA
TGACCAAAATCCCTTAACGTGAGTTTTCGTTCCACTGAGCGTCAGACCCCGTAGAAAAGATCAAAGGATC
TTCTTGAGATCCTTTTTTTCTGCGCGTAATCTGCTGCTTGCAAACAAAAAAACCACCGCTACCAGCGGTG
GTTTGTTTGCCGGATCAAGAGCTACCAACTCTTTTTCCGAAGGTAACTGGCTTCAGCAGAGCGCAGATAC
CAAATACTGTTCTTCTAGTGTAGCCGTAGTTAGGCCACCACTTCAAGAACTCTGTAGCACCGCCTACATA
CCTCGCTCTGCTAATCCTGTTACCAGTGGCTGCTGCCAGTGGCGATAAGTCGTGTCTTACCGGGTTGGAC
TCAAGACGATAGTTACCGGATAAGGCGCAGCGGTCGGGCTGAACGGGGGGTTCGTGCACACAGCCCAGCT
TGGAGCGAACGACCTACACCGAACTGAGATACCTACAGCGTGAGCTATGAGAAAGCGCCACGCTTCCCGA
AGGGAGAAAGGCGGACAGGTATCCGGTAAGCGGCAGGGTCGGAACAGGAGAGCGCACGAGGGAGCTTCCA
GGGGGAAACGCCTGGTATCTTTATAGTCCTGTCGGGTTTCGCCACCTCTGACTTGAGCGTCGATTTTTGT
GATGCTCGTCAGGGGGGCGGAGCCTATGGAAAAACGCCAGCAACGCGGCCTTTTTACGGTTCCTGGCCTT
TTGCTGGCCTTTTGCTCACATGTTCTTTCCTGCGTTATCCCCTGATTCTGTGGATAACCGTATTACCGCC
TTTGAGTGAGCTGATACCGCTCGCCGCAGCCGAACGACCGAGCGCAGCGAGTCAGTGAGCGAGGAAGCGG
AAGAGCGCCCAATACGCAAACCGCCTCTCCCCGCGCGTTGGCCGATTCATTAATGCAGCTGGCACGACAG
GTTTCCCGACTGGAAAGCGGGCAGTGAGCGCAACGCAATTAATGTGAGTTAGCTCACTCATTAGGCACCC
CAGGCTTTACACTTTATGCTTCCGGCTCGTATGTTGTGTGGAATTGTGAGCGGATAACAATTTCACACAG
GAAACAGCTATGACCATGATTACGCCAAGCTCTAGCTAGAGGTCGACGGTATACAGACATGATAAGATAC
ATTGATGAGTTTGGACAAACCACAACTAGAATGCAGTGAAAAAAATGCTTTATTTGTGAAATTTGTGATG
CTATTGCTTTATTTGTAACCATTATAAGCTGCAATAAACAAGTTGGGGTGGGCGAAGAACTCCAGCATGA
GATCCCCGCGCTGGAGGATCATCCAGCCGGCGTCCCGGAAAACGATTCCGAAGCCCAACCTTTCATAGAA
GGCGGCGGTGGAATCGAAATCTCGTGATGGCAGGTTGGGCGTCGCTTGGTCGGTCATTTCGAACCCCAGA
GTCCCGCTCAGAAGAACTCGTCAAGAAGGCGATAGAAGGCGATGCGCTGCGAATCGGGAGCGGCGATACC
GTAAAGCACGAGGAAGCGGTCAGCCCATTCGCCGCCAAGCTCTTCAGCAATATCACGGGTAGCCAACGCT
ATGTCCTGATAGCGGTCCGCCACACCCAGCCGGCCACAGTCGATGAATCCAGAAAAGCGGCCATTTTCCA
CCATGATATTCGGCAAGCAGGCATCGCCATGGGTCACGACGAGATCCTCGCCGTCGGGCATGCGCGCCTT
GAGCCTGGCGAACAGTTCGGCTGGCGCGAGCCCCTGATGCTCTTCGTCCAGATCATCCTGATCGACAAGA
CCGGCTTCCATCCGAGTACGTGCTCGCTCGATGCGATGTTTCGCTTGGTGGTCGAATGGGCAGGTAGCCG
GATCAAGCGTATGCAGCCGCCGCATTGCATCAGCCATGATGGATACTTTCTCGGCAGGAGCAAGGTGAGA
TGACAGGAGATCCTGCCCCGGCACTTCGCCCAATAGCAGCCAGTCCCTTCCCGCTTCAGTGACAACGTCG
AGCACAGCTGCGCAAGGAACGCCCGTCGTGGCCAGCCACGATAGCCGCGCTGCCTCGTCCTGCAGTTCAT
TCAGGGCACCGGACAGGTCGGTCTTGACAAAAAGAACCGGGCGCCCCTGCGCTGACAGCCGGAACACGGC
GGCATCAGAGCAGCCGATTGTCTGTTGTGCCCAGTCATAGCCGAATAGCCTCTCCACCCAAGCGGCCGGA
GAACCTGCGTGCAATCCATCTTGTTCAATCATGCGAAACGATCCTCATCCTGTCTCTTGATCAGATCCGA
AAATGGATATACAAGCTCCCGGGAGCTTTTTGCAAAAGCCTAGGCCTCCAAAAAAGCCTCCTCACTACTT
CTGGAATAGCTCAGAGGCAGAGGCGGCCTCGGCCTCTGCATAAATAAAAAAAATTAGTCAGCCATGGGGC
GGAGAATGGGCGGAACTGGGCGGAGTTAGGGGCGGGATGGGCGGAGTTAGGGGCGGGACTATGGTTGCTG
ACTAATTGAGATGCATGCTTTGCATACTTCTGCCTGCTGGGGAGCCTGGGGACTTTCCACACCTGGTTGC
TGACTAATTGAGATGCATGCTTTGCATACTTCTGCCTGCTGGGGAGCCTGGGGACTTTCCACACCCTAAC
TGACACACATTCCACAGAATTAATTCGCGTTAAATTTTTGTTAAATCAGCTCATTTTTTAACCAATAGGC
CGAAATCGGCAAAATCCCTTATAAATCAAAAGAATAGACCGAGATAGGGT
[37 nt withheld, positions 7261-7297]
AAAGAACGTGGACTCCAACGTCAAAGG
[49 nt withheld, positions 7325-7373]
T
[91 nt withheld, positions 7375-7465]
G
[124 nt withheld, positions 7467-7590]
GGGGATACCCCCTAGAGCCCCAGCTGGTTCTTTCCGCCTCAGAAGCCATAGAGCCCACCGCA
